>Addgene plasmid #24311 | EdTP | depositor full sequence | sequence record 11360 | Author sequence
CCAGTCGACAATCAACCTCTGGATTACAAAATTTGTGAAAGATTGACTGGTATTCTTAACTATGTTGCTC
CTTTTACGCTATGTGGATACGCTGCTTTAATGCCTTTGTATCATGCTATTGCTTCCCGTATGGCTTTCAT
TTTCTCCTCCTTGTATAAATCCTGGTTGCTGTCTCTTTATGAGGAGTTGTGGCCCGTTGTCAGGCAACGT
GGCGTGGTGTGCACTGTGTTTGCTGACGCAACCCCCACTGGTTGGGGCATTGCCACCACCTGTCAGCTCC
TTTCCGGGACTTTCGCTTTCCCCCTCCCTATTGCCACGGCGGAACTCATCGCCGCCTGCCTTGCCCGCTG
CTGGACAGGGGCTCGGCTGTTGGGCACTGACAATTCCGTGGTGTTGTCGGGGAAGCTGACGTCCTTTCCA
TGGCTGCTCGCCTGTGTTGCCACCTGGATTCTGCGCGGGACGTCCTTCTGCTACGTCCCTTCGGCCCTCA
ATCCAGCGGACCTTCCTTCCCGCGGCCTGCTGCCGGCTCTGCGGCCTCTTCCGCGTCTTCGCCTTCGCCC
TCAGACGAGTCGGATCTCCCTTTGGGCCGCCTCCCCGCCTGGAATTCGAGCTCGGTACCTTTAAGACCAA
TGACTTACAAGGCAGCTGTAGATCTTAGCCACTTTTTAAAAGAAAAGGGGGGACTGGAAGGGCTAATTCA
CTCCCAACGAAGACAAGATCTGCTTTTTGCTTGTACTGGGTCTCTCTGGTTAGACCAGATCTGAGCCTGG
GAGCTCTCTGGCTAACTAGGGAACCCACTGCTTAAGCCTCAATAAAGCTTGCCTTGAGTGCTTCAAGTAG
TGTGTGCCCGTCTGTTGTGTGACTCTGGTAACTAGAGATCCCTCAGACCCTTTTAGTCAGTGTGGAAAAT
CTCTAGCAGTAGTAGTTCATGTCATCTTATTATTCAGTATTTATAACTTGCAAAGAAATGAATATCAGAG
AGTGAGAGGAACTTGTTTATTGCAGCTTATAATGGTTACAAATAAAGCAATAGCATCACAAATTTCACAA
ATAAAGCATTTTTTTCACTGCATTCTAGTTGTGGTTTGTCCAAACTCATCAATGTATCTTATCATGTCTG
GCTCTAGCTATCCCGCCCCTAACTCCGCCCAGTTCCGCCCATTCTCCGCCCCATGGCTGACTAATTTTTT
TTATTTATGCAGAGGCCGAGGCCGCCTCGGCCTCTGAGCTATTCCAGAAGTAGTGAGGAGGCTTTTTTGG
AGGCCTAGGCTTTTGCGTCGAGACGTACCCAATTCGCCCTATAGTGAGTCGTATTACGCGCGCTCACTGG
CCGTCGTTTTACAACGTCGTGACTGGGAAAACCCTGGCGTTACCCAACTTAATCGCCTTGCAGCACATCC
CCCTTTCGCCAGCTGGCGTAATAGCGAAGAGGCCCGCACCGATCGCCCTTCCCAACAGTTGCGCAGCCTG
AATGGCGAATGGCGCG
[124 nt withheld, positions 1487-1610]
C
[91 nt withheld, positions 1612-1702]
A
[49 nt withheld, positions 1704-1752]
CCTTTGACGTTGGAGTCCACGTTCTTT
[37 nt withheld, positions 1780-1816]
ACCCTATCTCGGTCTATTCTTTTGATTTATAAGGGATTTTGCCGATTTCGGCCTATTGGTTAAAAAATGA
GCTGATTTAACAAAAATTTAACGCGAATTTTAACAAAATATTAACGTTTACAATTTCCCAGGTGGCACTT
TTCGGGGAAATGTGCGCGGAACCCCTATTTGTTTATTTTTCTAAATACATTCAAATATGTATCCGCTCAT
GAGACAATAACCCTGATAAATGCTTCAATAATATTGAAAAAGGAAGAGTATGAGTATTCAACATTTCCGT
GTCGCCCTTATTCCCTTTTTTGCGGCATTTTGCCTTCCTGTTTTTGCTCACCCAGAAACGCTGGTGAAAG
TAAAAGATGCTGAAGATCAGTTGGGTGCACGAGTGGGTTACATCGAACTGGATCTCAACAGCGGTAAGAT
CCTTGAGAGTTTTCGCCCCGAAGAACGTTTTCCAATGATGAGCACTTTTAAAGTTCTGCTATGTGGCGCG
GTATTATCCCGTATTGACGCCGGGCAAGAGCAACTCGGTCGCCGCATACACTATTCTCAGAATGACTTGG
TTGAGTACTCACCAGTCACAGAAAAGCATCTTACGGATGGCATGACAGTAAGAGAATTATGCAGTGCTGC
CATAACCATGAGTGATAACACTGCGGCCAACTTACTTCTGACAACGATCGGAGGACCGAAGGAGCTAACC
GCTTTTTTGCACAACATGGGGGATCATGTAACTCGCCTTGATCGTTGGGAACCGGAGCTGAATGAAGCCA
TACCAAACGACGAGCGTGACACCACGATGCCTGTAGCAATGGCAACAACGTTGCGCAAACTATTAACTGG
CGAACTACTTACTCTAGCTTCCCGGCAACAATTAATAGACTGGATGGAGGCGGATAAAGTTGCAGGACCA
CTTCTGCGCTCGGCCCTTCCGGCTGGCTGGTTTATTGCTGATAAATCTGGAGCCGGTGAGCGTGGGTCTC
GCGGTATCATTGCAGCACTGGGGCCAGATGGTAAGCCCTCCCGTATCGTAGTTATCTACACGACGGGGAG
TCAGGCAACTATGGATGAACGAAATAGACAGATCGCTGAGATAGGTGCCTCACTGATTAAGCATTGGTAA
CTGTCAGACCAAGTTTACTCATATATACTTTAGATTGATTTAAAACTTCATTTTTAATTTAAAAGGATCT
AGGTGAAGATCCTTTTTGATAATCTCATGACCAAAATCCCTTAACGTGAGTTTTCGTTCCACTGAGCGTC
AGACCCCGTAGAAAAGATCAAAGGATCTTCTTGAGATCCTTTTTTTCTGCGCGTAATCTGCTGCTTGCAA
ACAAAAAAACCACCGCTACCAGCGGTGGTTTGTTTGCCGGATCAAGAGCTACCAACTCTTTTTCCGAAGG
TAACTGGCTTCAGCAGAGCGCAGATACCAAATACTGTCCTTCTAGTGTAGCCGTAGTTAGGCCACCACTT
CAAGAACTCTGTAGCACCGCCTACATACCTCGCTCTGCTAATCCTGTTACCAGTGGCTGCTGCCAGTGGC
GATAAGTCGTGTCTTACCGGGTTGGACTCAAGACGATAGTTACCGGATAAGGCGCAGCGGTCGGGCTGAA
CGGGGGGTTCGTGCACACAGCCCAGCTTGGAGCGAACGACCTACACCGAACTGAGATACCTACAGCGTGA
GCTATGAGAAAGCGCCACGCTTCCCGAAGGGAGAAAGGCGGACAGGTATCCGGTAAGCGGCAGGGTCGGA
ACAGGAGAGCGCACGAGGGAGCTTCCAGGGGGAAACGCCTGGTATCTTTATAGTCCTGTCGGGTTTCGCC
ACCTCTGACTTGAGCGTCGATTTTTGTGATGCTCGTCAGGGGGGCGGAGCCTATGGAAAAACGCCAGCAA
CGCGGCCTTTTTACGGTTCCTGGCCTTTTGCTGGCCTTTTGCTCACATGTTCTTTCCTGCGTTATCCCCT
GATTCTGTGGATAACCGTATTACCGCCTTTGAGTGAGCTGATACCGCTCGCCGCAGCCGAACGACCGAGC
GCAGCGAGTCAGTGAGCGAGGAAGCGGAAGAGCGCCCAATACGCAAACCGCCTCTCCCCGCGCGTTGGCC
GATTCATTAATGCAGCTGGCACGACAGGTTTCCCGACTGGAAAGCGGGCAGTGAGCGCAACGCAATTAAT
GTGAGTTAGCTCACTCATTAGGCACCCCAGGCTTTACACTTTATGCTTCCGGCTCGTATGTTGTGTGGAA
TTGTGAGCGGATAACAATTTCACACAGGAAACAGCTATGACCATGATTACGCCAAGCGCGCAATTAACCC
TCACTAAAGGGAACAAAAGCTGGAGCTGCAAGCTTAATGTAGTCTTATGCAATACTCTTGTAGTCTTGCA
ACATGGTAACGATGAGTTAGCAACATGCCTTACAAGGAGAGAAAAAGCACCGTGCATGCCGATTGGTGGA
AGTAAGGTGGTACGATCGTGCCTTATTAGGAAGGCAACAGACGGGTCTGACATGGATTGGACGAACCACT
GAATTGCCGCATTGCAGAGATATTGTATTTAAGTGCCTAGCTCGATACAATAAACGGGTCTCTCTGGTTA
GACCAGATCTGAGCCTGGGAGCTCTCTGGCTAACTAGGGAACCCACTGCTTAAGCCTCAATAAAGCTTGC
CTTGAGTGCTTCAAGTAGTGTGTGCCCGTCTGTTGTGTGACTCTGGTAACTAGAGATCCCTCAGACCCTT
TTAGTCAGTGTGGAAAATCTCTAGCAGTGGCGCCCGAACAGGGACCTGAAAGCGAAAGGGAAACCAGAGC
TCTCTCGACGCAGGACTCGGCTTGCTGAAGCGCGCACGGCAAGAGGCGAGGGGCGGCGACTGGTGAGTAC
GCCAAAAATTTTGACTAGCGGAGGCTAGAAGGAGAGAGATGGGTGCGAGAGCGTCAGTATTAAGCGGGGG
AGAATTAGATCGCGATGGGAAAAAATTCGGTTAAGGCCAGGGGGAAAGAAAAAATATAAATTAAAACATA
TAGTATGGGCAAGCAGGGAGCTAGAACGATTCGCAGTTAATCCTGGCCTGTTAGAAACATCAGAAGGCTG
TAGACAAATACTGGGACAGCTACAACCATCCCTTCAGACAGGATCAGAAGAACTTAGATCATTATATAAT
ACAGTAGCAACCCTCTATTGTGTGCATCAAAGGATAGAGATAAAAGACACCAAGGAAGCTTTAGACAAGA
TAGAGGAAGAGCAAAACAAAAGTAAGACCACCGCACAGCAAGCGGCCGCTGATCTTCAGACCTGGAGGAG
GAGATATGAGGGACAATTGGAGAAGTGAATTATATAAATATAAAGTAGTAAAAATTGAACCATTAGGAGT
AGCACCCACCAAGGCAAAGAGAAGAGTGGTGCAGAGAGAAAAAAGAGCAGTGGGAATAGGAGCTTTGTTC
CTTGGGTTCTTGGGAGCAGCAGGAAGCACTATGGGCGCAGCCTCAATGACGCTGACGGTACAGGCCAGAC
AATTATTGTCTGGTATAGTGCAGCAGCAGAACAATTTGCTGAGGGCTATTGAGGCGCAACAGCATCTGTT
GCAACTCACAGTCTGGGGCATCAAGCAGCTCCAGGCAAGAATCCTGGCTGTGGAAAGATACCTAAAGGAT
CAACAGCTCCTGGGGATTTGGGGTTGCTCTGGAAAACTCATTTGCACCACTGCTGTGCCTTGGAATGCTA
GTTGGAGTAATAAATCTCTGGAACAGATTGGAATCACACGACCTGGATGGAGTGGGACAGAGAAATTAAC
AATTACACAAGCTTAATACACTCCTTAATTGAAGAATCGCAAAACCAGCAAGAAAAGAATGAACAAGAAT
TATTGGAATTAGATAAATGGGCAAGTTTGTGGAATTGGTTTAACATAACAAATTGGCTGTGGTATATAAA
ATTATTCATAATGATAGTAGGAGGCTTGGTAGGTTTAAGAATAGTTTTTGCTGTACTTTCTATAGTGAAT
AGAGTTAGGCAGGGATATTCACCATTATCGTTTCAGACCCACCTCCCAACCCCGAGGGGACCCGACAGGC
CCGAAGGAATAGAAGAAGAAGGTGGAGAGAGAGACAGAGACAGATCCATTCGATTAGTGAACGGATCTCG
ACGGTTAACTTTTAAAAGAAAAGGGGGGATTGGGGGGTACAGTGCAGGGGAAAGAATAGTAGACATAATA
GCAACAGACATACAAACTAAAGAATTACAAAAACAAATTACAAAAATTCAAAATTTTATCGGACCTTCTA
GGTCTTGAAAGGAGTGGGAATTGGCTCCGGTGCCCGTCAGTGGGCAGAGCGCACATCGCCCACAGTCCCC
GAGAAGTTGGGGGGAGGGGTCGGCAATTGAACCGGTGCCTAGAGAAGGTGGCGCGGGGTAAACTGGGAAA
GTGATGTCGTGTACTGGCTCCGCCTTTTTCCCGAGGGTGGGGGAGAACCGTATATAAGTGCAGTAGTCGC
CGTGAACGTTCTTTTTCGCAACGGGTTTGCCGCCAGAACACAGGTAAGTGCCGTGTGTGGTTCCCGCGGG
CCTGGCCTCTTTACGGGTTATGGCCCTTGCGTGCCTTGAATTACTTCCACCTGGCTGCAGTACGTGATTC
TTGATCCCGAGCTTCGGGTTGGAAGTGGGTGGGAGAGTTCGAGGCCTTGCGCTTAAGGAGCCCCTTCGCC
TCGTGCTTGAGTTGAGGCCTGGCCTGGGCGCTGGGGCCGCCGCGTGCGAATCTGGTGGCACCTTCGCGCC
TGTCTCGCTGCTTTCGATAAGTCTCTAGCCATTTAAAATTTTTGATGACCTGCTGCGACGCTTTTTTTCT
GGCAAGATAGTCTTGTAAATGCGGGCCAAGATCTGCACACTGGTATTTCGGTTTTTGGGGCCGCGGGCGG
CGACGGGGCCCGTGCGTCCCAGCGCACATGTTCGGCGAGGCGGGGCCTGCGAGCGCGGCCACCGAGAATC
GGACGGGGGTAGTCTCAAGCTGGCCGGCCTGCTCTGGTGCCTGGCCTCGCGCCGCCGTGTATCGCCCCGC
CCTGGGCGGCAAGGCTGGCCCGGTCGGCACCAGTTGCGTGAGCGGAAAGATGGCCGCTTCCCGGCCCTGC
TGCAGGGAGCTCAAAATGGAGGACGCGGCGCTCGGGAGAGCGGGCGGGTGAGTCACCCACACAAAGGAAA
AGGGCCTTTCCGTCCTCAGCCGTCGCTTCATGTGACTCCACGGAGTACCGGGCGCCGTCCAGGCACCTCG
ATTAGTTCTCGAGCTTTTGGAGTACGTCGTCTTTAGGTTGGGGGGAGGGGTTTTATGCGATGGAGTTTCC
CCACACTGAGTGGGTGGAGACTGAAGTTAGGCCAGCTTGGCACTTGATGTAATTCTCCTTGGAATTTGCC
CTTTTTGAGTTTGGATCTTGGTTCATTCTCAAGCCTCAGACAGTGGTTCAAAGTTTTTTTCTTCCATTTC
AGGTGTCGTGAGGAATTAGCTTGGTACTAATACGACTCACTATAGGGAGACCCAAGCTGGCTAGGTAAGC
TTGGTACCGAGCTCGGATCCACTAGTCCAGTGTGGTGGAATTCTGCAGATAACACCATGGACTACAAAGA
CGATGACGATAAAAAGGATCCGAGCTCGAATTCCGAAAACTCCTCGGCAGAGAGGGATTTAGCTGATGTC
AAATCGTCTCTAGTCAATGAATCAGAAACGAATCAAAACAGCTCCTCCGATTCCGAGGCGGAAAGACGGC
CTCCGCCTCGCTCCGAAAGTTTCCGAGACAAATCCCGGGAAAGTTTGGAAGAAGCGGCCAAGAGGCAAGA
TGGAGGGCTCTTTAAGGGGCCACCGTATCCCGGCTACCCCTTCATCATGATCCCCGACCTGACGAGCCCC
TACCTCCCCAACGGATCGCTCTCGCCCACCGCCCGAACCTATCTCCAGATGAAATGGCCACTGCTTGATG
TCCAGGCAGGGAGCCTCCAGAGTAGACAAGCCCTCAAGGATGCCCGGTCCCCATCACCGGCACACATTGT
CTCTAACAAAGTGCCAGTGGTGCAGCACCCTCACCATGTCCACCCCCTCACGCCTCTTATCACGTACAGC
AATGAACACTTCACGCCGGGAAACCCACCTCCACACTTACCAGCCGACGTAGACCCCAAAACAGGAATCC
CACGGCCTCCGCACCCTCCAGATATATCCCCGTATTACCCACTATCGCCTGGCACCGTAGGACAAATCCC
CCATCCGCTAGGATGGTTAGTACCACAGCAAGGTCAACCAGTGTACCCAATCACGACAGGAGGATTCAGA
CACCCCTACCCCACAGCTCTGACCGTCAATGCTTCCATGTCCAGGTTCCCTCCCCATATGGTCCCACCAC
ATCATACGCTACACACGACGGGCATTCCGCATCCGGCCATAGTCACACCAACAGTCAAACAGGAATCGTC
CCAGAGTGATGTCGGCTCACTCCATAGTTCAAAGCATCAGGACTCCAAAAAGGAAGAAGAAAAGAAGAAG
CCCCACATAAAGAAACCTCTTAATGCATTCATGTTGTATATGAAGGAAATGAGAGCAAAGGTCGTAGCTG
AGTGCACGTTGAAAGAAAGCGCGGCCATCAACCAGATCCTTGGGCGGAGGTGGCATGCACTGTCCAGAGA
AGAGCAAGCGAAATACTACGAGCTGGCCCGGAAGGAGCGACAGCTTCATATGCAACTGTACCCCGGCTGG
TCCGCGCGGGATAACTATGGAAAGAAGAAGAAGAGGAAAAGGGACAAGCAGCCGGGAGAGACCAATGAAC
ACAGCGAATGTTTCCTAAATCCTTGCCTTTCACTTCCTCCGATTACAGACCTGAGCGCTCCTAAGAAATG
CCGAGCGCGCTTTGGCCTTGATCAACAGAATAACTGGTGCGGCCCTTGCAGGAGAAAAAAAAAGTGCGTT
CGCTACATACAAGGTGAAGGCAGCTGCCTCAGCCCACCCTCTTCAGATGGAAGCTTACTAGATTCGCCTC
CCCCCTCCCCGAACCTGCTAGGCTCCCCTCCCCGAGACGCCAAGTCACAGACTGAGCAGACCCAGCCTCT
GTCGCTGTCCCTGAAGCCCGACCCCCTGGCCCACCTGTCCATGATGCCTCCGCCACCCGCCCTCCTGCTC
GCTGAGGCCACCCACAAGGCCTCCGCCCTCTGTCCCAACGGGGCCCTGGACCTGCCCCCAGCCGCTTTGC
AGCCTGCCGCCCCCTCCTCATCAATTGCACAGCCGTCGACTTCTTCCTTACATTCCCACAGCTCCCTGGC
CGGGACCCAGCCCCAGCCGCTGTCGCTCGTCACCAAGTCTTTAGAATAGGCTAGAGGATCCGGACTAGTT
AACGCGTCGACCAGTGGTCGACCCTGTGGAATGTGTGTCAGTTAGGGTGTGGAAAGTCCCCAGGCTCCCC
AGCAGGCAGAAGTATGCAAAGCATGCATCTCAATTAGTCAGCAACCAGGTGTGGAAAGTCCCCAGGCTCC
CCAGCAGGCAGAAGTATGCAAAGCATGCATCTCAATTAGTCAGCAACCATAGTCCCGCCCCTAACTCCGC
CCATCCCGCCCCTAACTCCGCCCAGTTCCGCCCATTCTCCGCCCCATGGCTGACTAATTTTTTTTATTTA
TGCAGAGGCCGAGGCCGCCTCGGCCTCTGAGCTATTCCAGAAGTAGTGAGGAGGCTTTTTTGGAGCCTAG
GCTTTTGCAAAAAGCTTACCATGACCGAGTACAAGCCCACGGTGCGCCTCGCCACCCGCGACGACGTCCC
CAGGGCCGTACGCACCCTCGCCGCCGCGTTCGCCGACTACCCCGCCACGCGCCACACCGTCGATCCGGAC
CGCCACATCGAGCGGGTCACCGAGCTGCAAGAACTCTTCCTCACGCGCGTCGGGCTCGACATCGGCAAGG
TGTGGGTCGCGGACGACGGCGCCGCGGTGGCGGTCTGGACCACGCCGGAGAGCGTCGAAGCGGGGGCGGT
GTTCGCCGAGATCGGCCCGCGCATGGCCGAGTTGAGCGGTTCCCGGCTGGCCGCGCAGCAACAGATGGAA
GGCCTCCTGGCGCCGCACCGGCCCAAGGAGCCCGCGTGGTTCCTGGCCACCGTCGGCGTCTCGCCCGACC
ACCAGGGCAAGGGTCTGGGCAGCGCCGTCGTGCTCCCCGGAGTGGAGGCGGCCGAGCGCGCCGGGGTGCC
CGCCTTCCTGGAGACCTCCGCGCCCCGCAACCTCCCCTTCTACGAGCGGCTCGGCTTCACCGTCACCGCC
GACGTCGAGTGCCCGAAGGACCGCGCGACCTGGTGCATGACCCGCAAGCCCGGTGCCTGACGCCCGCCCC
ACGACCCGCAGCGCCCGACCGAAAGGAGCGCACGACCCCATG
Features (pLannotate 1.2.2; 29 found; start..end, strand, type, name):
     10..598     +  misc_feature   WPRE: woodchuck hepatitis virus posttranscriptional regulatory element
    615..683     +  CDS            nef (fragment): NEF_HV1Z2 - Experimental evidence at protein level: Swiss-Prot protein existence level 1. Extracellular Nef protein targets CD4(+) T-lymphocytes for apoptosis by interacting with CXCR4 surface receptors. From Human immunodeficiency virus type 1 group M subtype D (isolate Z2/CDC-Z34) (HIV-1).
    685..918     +  LTR            3' LTR (ΔU3): self-inactivating 3' long terminal repeat (LTR) from HIV-1
    990..1111    +  polyA_signal   SV40 poly(A) signal: SV40 polyadenylation signal
   1130..1265    +  rep_origin     SV40 ori: SV40 origin of replication
   1298..1316    -  promoter       T7 promoter: promoter for bacteriophage T7 RNA polymerase
   1324..1479    +  CDS            lacZα (fragment): LacZα fragment of β-galactosidase; lacZ fragment
   1487..1942    +  rep_origin     f1 ori (sequence partly withheld): f1 bacteriophage origin of replication; arrow indicates direction of (+) strand synthesis
   1971..2075    +  promoter       AmpR promoter: bla
   2076..2936    +  CDS            AmpR: β-lactamase; bla; confers resistance to ampicillin, carbenicillin, and related antibiotics
   3107..3695    +  rep_origin     ori: high-copy-number ColE1/pMB1/pBR322/pUC origin of replication
   3878..3970    +  CDS            lacI (fragment): lac repressor; lacI; The lac repressor binds to the lac operator to inhibit transcription in E. coli. This inhibition can be relieved by adding lactose or isopropyl-β-D-thiogalactopyranoside (IPTG).
   3983..4004    +  protein_bind   CAP binding site: CAP binding activates transcription in the presence of cAMP. E. coli catabolite activator protein
   4019..4049    +  promoter       lac promoter: promoter for the E. coli lac operon
   4057..4073    +  protein_bind   lac operator: The lac repressor binds to the lac operator to inhibit transcription in E. coli. This inhibition can be relieved by adding lactose or isopropyl-β-D-thiogalactopyranoside (IPTG). lac repressor encoded by lacI
   4118..4136    +  promoter       T3 promoter: promoter for bacteriophage T3 RNA polymerase
   4164..4385    +  promoter       RSV promoter: Rous sarcoma virus enhancer/promoter
   4392..4572    +  LTR            5' LTR (truncated): truncated 5' long terminal repeat (LTR) from HIV-1
   4616..4741    +  misc_feature   HIV-1 Ψ: packaging signal of human immunodeficiency virus type 1
   4725..5088    +  CDS            HIV-1 gag (fragment): gag protein from human immunodeficiency virus 1; gag
   5183..5519    +  ncRNA          RRE: Accession: RF00036 - HIV Rev response element
   5555..5944    +  CDS            env (fragment): ENV_HV1H2 - Experimental evidence at protein level: Swiss-Prot protein existence level 1. [Transmembrane protein gp41]: Acts as a class I viral fusion protein. Under the current model, the protein has at least 3 conformational states: pre-fusion native state, pre-hairpin intermediate state, and post-fusion hairpin state. During fusion of viral and target intracellular membranes, the coiled coil regions (heptad repeats) assume a trimer-of-hairpins structure, positioning the fusion peptide in close proximity to the C-terminal region of the ectodomain. The formation of this structure appears to d
   5956..6073    +  misc_feature   cPPT/CTS: central polypurine tract and central termination sequence of HIV-1
   6077..6102    +  CDS            small t antigen (fragment): SV40 (simian virus 40) small t antigen
   6109..7287    +  promoter       EF-1α promoter: strong constitutive promoter for human elongation factor EF-1α
   7304..7322    +  promoter       T7 promoter: promoter for bacteriophage T7 RNA polymerase
   7394..9142    +  CDS            TCF7L2 (fragment): TF7L2_HUMAN - Also known as TCF4. Experimental evidence at protein level: Swiss-Prot protein existence level 1. Participates in the Wnt signaling pathway and modulates MYC expression by binding to its promoter in a sequence-specific manner. Acts as repressor in the absence of CTNNB1, and as activator in its presence. Activates transcription from promoters with several copies of the Tcf motif 5'-CCTTTGATC-3' in the presence of CTNNB1. TLE1, TLE2, TLE3 and TLE4 repress transactivation mediated by TCF7L2/TCF4 and CTNNB1. Expression of dominant-negative mutants results in cell-cycle arrest in G1.
   9212..9509    +  promoter       SV40 promoter: SV40 enhancer and early promoter
   9537..10136   +  CDS            PuroR: puromycin N-acetyltransferase; pac from Streptomyces; confers resistance to puromycin
