[The description below was written by a language model from this plasmid's Addgene catalogue record and pLannotate feature annotations shown in this document.]
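Description:
EdTP is a self-inactivating HIV-1-based lentiviral transfer vector built on the pRRLSIN.cPPT.PGK-GFP.WPRE backbone, in which the original PGK-GFP cassette has been replaced by a 4.1 kb dual expression unit. In bacteria it is maintained through a high-copy ColE1/pUC-type origin with ampicillin resistance (β-lactamase), and an f1 origin is also present. The viral portion has the chimeric arrangement typical of this backbone. An RSV enhancer/promoter drives a truncated 5' LTR, followed by the Ψ packaging signal with a gag fragment, the Rev response element, an env fragment and the cPPT/CTS. The WPRE sits upstream of a ΔU3 3' LTR, and an SV40 polyadenylation signal and SV40 origin lie beyond it. The U3 deletion is copied to both LTRs during reverse transcription, so the integrated provirus lacks LTR promoter activity and expression depends on the internal promoters. The depositor notes that a second-generation packaging system is required.

The payload consists of two independent cassettes. The human EF-1α promoter drives a dominant-negative form of human Tcf4 (TCF7L2) that lacks its first 31 amino acids and carries an N-terminal FLAG tag. In general, this N-terminal region mediates β-catenin binding, so the truncated protein can occupy Tcf sites without being activated by β-catenin, which blocks Wnt-responsive transcription. Downstream, an SV40 enhancer/early promoter expresses puromycin N-acetyltransferase, allowing selection of transduced mammalian cells with puromycin. The construct belongs to a set of lentiviral tools for probing and manipulating Wnt signalling, and it is suited to stable, constitutive inhibition of the canonical pathway in transduced cells.
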