Addgene plasmid #24311: EdTP
Depositing lab: Roel Nusse. Depositing organization: Stanford University. Publication: Lentiviral vectors to probe and manipulate the wnt signaling pathway. Fuerer C, Nusse R. PLoS One. 2010 . 5(2):e9370. 10.1371/journal.pone.0009370 PubMed 20186325.
Backbone
  Vector backbone: pRRLSIN.cPPT.PGK-GFP.WPRE
  Backbone manufacturer: Naldini/Trono (Addgene #12252)
  Backbone size w/o insert (bp): 6074
  Vector type: Lentiviral
  Selectable markers: Puromycin
Growth in bacteria
  Bacterial resistance: Ampicillin, 100 μg/mL
  Growth temperature: 37°C
  Growth strain: Stbl3
  Copy number: High Copy
Gene/Insert
  Gene/Insert name: EF1alpha-dnhTcf4 // SV40-PuroR (alt names: Tcf4; dominant negative tcf4; puromycin N-acetyltransferase)
  Species: H. sapiens (human)
  Insert size (bp): 4114
  Mutation: 31 first amino acids of hTcf4 have been deleted.
  GenBank ID: NM_030756
  Entrez Gene: TCF7L2 (a.k.a. TCF-4, TCF4)
  Tag / fusion protein: FLAG (N terminal on insert)
  Cloning method: Restriction Enzyme; 5′ cloning site ClaI (vec) and AvaII (insert) (destroyed during cloning); 3′ cloning site SalI (not destroyed)
  Sequencing primers: 5′ GGCCCGAAGGAATAGAAG; 3′ AACGGGCCACAACTCCTC
Resource information
  A portion of this plasmid was derived from a plasmid made by: The dominant-negative, flag tagged Tcf4 was obtained from Amanda Mikels)
Terms and licenses: Academic/Nonprofit Terms; Industry Terms: Not Available to Industry
Depositor comments: This plasmid requires a 2nd generation lentiviral packaging system.
How to cite: EdTP was a gift from Roel Nusse (Addgene plasmid # 24311 ; http://n2t.net/addgene:24311 ; RRID:Addgene_24311)
