>Addgene plasmid #24311 | EdTP | addgene partial sequence | sequence record 117544 | EF1a-F 5'-TCAAGCCTCAGACAGTGGTTC-3'
TTCCATTTCAGGTGTCGTGAGGAATTAGCTTGGTACTAATACGACTCACTATAGGGAGACCCAAGCTGGC
TAGGTAAGCTTGGTACCGAGCTCGGATCCACTAGTCCAGTGTGGTGGAATTCTGCAGATAACACCATGGA
CTACAAAGACGATGACGATAAAAAGGATCCGAGCTCGAATTCCGAAAACTCCTCGGCAGAGAGGGATTTA
GCTGATGTCAAATCGTCTCTAGTCAATGAATCAGAAACGAATCAAAACAGCTCCTCCGATTCCGAGGCGG
AAAGACGGCCTCCGCCTCGCTCCGAAAGTTTCCGAGACAAATCCCGGGAAAGTTTGGAAGAAGCGGCCAA
GAGGCAAGATGGAGGGCTCTTTAAGGGGCCACCGTATCCCGGCTACCCCTTCATCATGATCCCCGACCTG
ACGAGCCCCTACCTCCCCAACGGATCGCTCTCGCCCACCGCCCGAACCTATCTCCAGATGAAATGGCCAC
TGCTTGATGTCCAGGCAGGGAGCCTCCAGAGTAGACAAGCCCTCAAGGATGCCCGGTCCCCATCACCGGC
ACACATTGTCTCTAACAAAGTGCCAGTGGTGCAGCACCCTCACCATGTCCACCCCCTCACGCCTCTTATC
ACGTACAGCAATGAACACTTCACGCCGGGAAACCCACCTCCACACTTACCAGCCGACGTAGACCCCAAAA
CAGGAATCCCACGGCCTCCGCACCCTCCAGATATATCCCCGTATTACCCACTATCGCCTGGCACCGTAGG
ACAAATCCCCCATCCGCTAGGATGGTTAGTACCACAGCAAGGTCAACCAGTGTACCCAATCACGACAGGA
GGATTCAGACACCCCTACCCCACAGCTCTGACCGTCAATGCTTCCA
