>Addgene plasmid #24311 | EdTP | addgene partial sequence | sequence record 118488 | hTCF4-F 5'-cgtagaccccaaaacaggaa-3'
GCACCCTCCAGATATATCCCCGTATTACCCACTATCGCCTGGCACCGTAGGACAAATCCCCCATCCGCTA
GGATGGTTAGTACCACAGCAAGGTCAACCAGTGTACCCAATCACGACAGGAGGATTCAGACACCCCTACC
CCACAGCTCTGACCGTCAATGCTTCCATGTCCAGGTTCCCTCCCCATATGGTCCCACCACATCATACGCT
ACACACGACGGGCATTCCGCATCCGGCCATAGTCACACCAACAGTCAAACAGGAATCGTCCCAGAGTGAT
GTCGGCTCACTCCATAGTTCAAAGCATCAGGACTCCAAAAAGGAAGAAGAAAAGAAGAAGCCCCACATAA
AGAAACCTCTTAATGCATTCATGTTGTATATGAAGGAAATGAGAGCAAAGGTCGTAGCTGAGTGCACGTT
GAAAGAAAGCGCGGCCATCAACCAGATCCTTGGGCGGAGGTGGCATGCACTGTCCAGAGAAGAGCAAGCG
AAATACTACGAGCTGGCCCGGAAGGAGCGACAGCTTCATATGCAACTGTACCCCGGCTGGTCCGCGCGGG
ATAACTATGGAAAGAAGAAGAAGAGGAAAAGGGACAAGCAGCCGGGAGAGACCAATGAACACAGCGAATG
TTTCCTAAATCCTTGCCTTTCACTTCCTCCGATTACAGACCTGAGCGCTCCTAAGAAATGCCGAGCGCGC
TTTGGCCTTGATCAACAGAATAACTGGTGCGGCCCTTGCAGGAGAAAAAAAAAGTGCGTTCGCTACATAC
AAGGTGAAGGCAGCTGCCTCAGCCCACCCTCTTCAGATGGAAGCTTACTAGATTCGCCTCCCCCCTCCCC
GAACCTGCTAGGCTCCCCTCCCCGAGACGCCAAGTCACAGACTGAGCAGACC
