>Addgene plasmid #24311 | EdTP | addgene partial sequence | sequence record 118493 | hTCF4-F2 5'-TGCGTTCGCTACATACAAGG-3'
GCCCACCCTCTTCAGATGGAAGCTTACTAGATTCGCCTCCCCCCTCCCCGAACCTGCTAGGCTCCCCTCC
CCGAGACGCCAAGTCACAGACTGAGCAGACCCAGCCTCTGTCGCTGTCCCTGAAGCCCGACCCCCTGGCC
CACCTGTCCATGATGCCTCCGCCACCCGCCCTCCTGCTCGCTGAGGCCACCCACAAGGCCTCCGCCCTCT
GTCCCAACGGGGCCCTGGACCTGCCCCCAGCCGCTTTGCAGCCTGCCGCCCCCTCCTCATCAATTGCACA
GCCGTCGACTTCTTCCTTACATTCCCACAGCTCCCTGGCCGGGACCCAGCCCCAGCCGCTGTCGCTCGTC
ACCAAGTCTTTAGAATAGGCTAGAGGATCCGGACTAGTTAACGCGTCGACCAGTGGTCGACCCTGTGGAA
TGTGTGTCAGTTAGGGTGTGGAAAGTCCCCAGGCTCCCCAGCAGGCAGAAGTATGCAAAGCATGCATCTC
AATTAGTCAGCAACCAGGTGTGGAAAGTCCCCAGGCTCCCCAGCAGGCAGAAGTATGCAAAGCATGCATC
TCAATTAGTCAGCAACCATAGTCCCGCCCCTAACTCCGCCCATCCCGCCCCTAACTCCG
