>Addgene plasmid #24311 | EdTP | addgene partial sequence | sequence record 118503 | WPRE-R 5'-CATAGCGTAAAAGGAGCAACA-3'
GTCAATCTTTCACAAATTTTGTAATCCAGAGGTTGATTGTCGACTGGCGATGCATGGGGTCGTGCGCTCC
TTTCGGTCGGGCGCTGCGGGTCGTGGGGCGGGCGTCAGGCACCGGGCTTGCGGGTCATGCACCAGGTGCG
CGGTCCTTCGGGCACCTCGACGTCGGCGGTGACGGTGAAGCCGAGCCGCTCGTAGAAGGGGAGGTTGCGG
GGCGCGGAGGTCTCCAGGAAGGCGGGCACCCCGGCGCGCTCGGCCGCCTCCACTCCGGGGAGCACGACGG
CGCTGCCCAGACCCTTGCCCTGGTGGTCGGGCGAGACGCCGACGGTGGCCAGGAACCACGCGGGCTCCTT
GGGCCGGTGCGGCGCCAGGAGGCCTTCCATCTGTTGCTGCGCGGCCAGCCGGGAACCGCTCAACTCGGCC
ATGCGCGGGCCGATCTCGGCGAACACCGCCCCCGCTTCGACGCTCTCCGGCGTGGTCCAGACCGCCACCG
CGGCGCCGTCGTCCGCGACCCACACCTTGCCGATGTCGAGCCCGACGCGCGTGAGGAAGAGTTCTTGCAG
CTCGGTGACCCGCTCGATGTGGCGGTCCGGATCGACGGTGTGGCGCGTGGC
