>Addgene plasmid #24311 | EdTP | addgene partial sequence | sequence record 118889 | pBABE3 5'-ACCCTAACTGACACACATTCC-3'
GTCCGGATCCTCTAGCCTATTCTAAAGACTTGGTGACGAGCGACAGCGGCTGGGGCTGGGTCCCGGCCAG
GGAGCTGTGGGAATGTAAGGAAGAAGTCGACGGCTGTGCAATTGATGAGGAGGGGGCGGCAGGCTGCAAA
GCGGCTGGGGGCAGGTCCAGGGCCCCGTTGGGACAGAGGGCGGAGGCCTTGTGGGTGGCCTC
